>Addgene plasmid #42549 | shTBX5 # 1 | depositor partial sequence | sequence record 57424 | shRNA target seq
GCTGCACAGAATGTCAAGAAT
