>Addgene plasmid #42549 | shTBX5 # 1 | addgene partial sequence | sequence record 59099 | hU6-F 5'-GAGGGCCTATTTCCCATGATT-3'
GGCTGTTAGAGAGATAATTGGAATTAATTTGACTGTAAACACAAAGATATTAGTACAAAATACGTGACGT
AGAAAGTAATAATTTCTTGGGTAGTTTGCAGTTTTAAAATTATGTTTTAAAATGGACTATCATATGCTTA
CCGTAACTTGAAAGTATTTCGATTTCTTGGCTTTATATATCTTGTGGAAAGGACGAAACACCGGGCTGCA
CAGAATGTCAAGAATCTCGAGATTCTTGACATTCTGTGCAGCTTTTTAATTCTCGACCTCGAGACAAATG
GCAGTATTCATCCACAATTTTAAAAGAAAAGGGGGGATTGGGGGGTACAGTGCAGGGGAAAGAATAGTAG
ACATAATAGCAACAGACATACAAACTAAAGAATTACAAAAACAAATTACAAAAATTCAAAATTTTCGGGT
TTATTACAGGGACAGCAGAGATCCACTTTGGCCGCGGCTCGAGGGGGTTGGGGTTGCGCCTTTTCCAAGG
CAGCCCTGGGTTTGCGCAGGGACGCGGCTGCTCTGGGCGTGGTTCCGGGAAACGCAGCGGCGCCGACCCT
GGGTCTCGCACATTCTTCACGTCCGTTCGCAGCGTCACCCGGATCTTCGCCGCTACCCTTTGTGGGCCCC
CCGGC
