[The description below was written by a language model from this plasmid's Addgene catalogue record.]
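Description:
shTBX5 # 1 is a lentiviral RNAi plasmid built on the pLKO.1 backbone from the RNAi consortium (TRC) collection, with a recorded backbone size of about 8 kb. It carries a short hairpin RNA directed against human TBX5 (also known as HOS), a T-box transcription factor. The hairpin was inserted by restriction cloning between the AgeI and EcoRI sites, both of which are recorded as destroyed in the process. The plasmid is maintained in E. coli as a high-copy construct under ampicillin selection, and puromycin is the selectable marker for mammalian cells.

No feature table accompanies this entry, so the promoters and viral elements are not itemised in the record. In general, pLKO.1 vectors express the hairpin from a human U6 RNA polymerase III promoter and carry a separate puromycin resistance cassette, all lying between lentiviral long terminal repeats together with a packaging signal. This allows the transfer plasmid to be packaged into replication-incompetent virus when packaging and envelope functions are supplied in trans. After transduction, the cassette integrates into the host genome. The transcribed hairpin is then processed by the cellular RNAi machinery to knock down the TBX5 transcript stably, and puromycin enriches for transduced cells.

The name suggests it is one of a numbered set of hairpins against TBX5, which would allow phenotypes to be compared across independent sequences. The associated publication concerns the dependence of beta-catenin-driven cancers on a YAP1 transcriptional complex for survival and tumorigenesis, so the construct's likely use there was loss-of-function testing of TBX5 in human cancer cells.
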