Addgene plasmid #42549: shTBX5 # 1
Depositing lab: William Hahn. Depositing organization: Dana-Farber Cancer Institute. Publication: beta-Catenin-Driven Cancers Require a YAP1 Transcriptional Complex for Survival and Tumorigenesis. Rosenbluh J, Nijhawan D, Cox AG, Li X, Neal JT, Schafer EJ, Zack TI, Wang X, Tsherniak A, Schinzel AC, Shao DD, Schumacher SE, Weir BA, Vazquez F, Cowley GS, Root DE, Mesirov JP, Beroukhim R, Kuo CJ, Goessling W, Hahn WC. Cell. 2012 Dec 21;151(7):1457-73. doi: 10.1016/j.cell.2012.11.026. Epub 2012 Dec 13. PubMed 23245941.
Backbone
  Vector backbone: pLKO.1
  Backbone manufacturer: TRC
  Backbone size w/o insert (bp): 8000
  Vector type: Mammalian Expression, Lentiviral, RNAi
  Selectable markers: Puromycin
Growth in bacteria
  Bacterial resistance: Ampicillin, 100 μg/mL
  Growth temperature: 37°C
  Growth strain: DH5alpha
  Copy number: High Copy
Gene/Insert
  Gene/Insert name: shTBX5
  gRNA/shRNA sequence: GCTGCACAGAATGTCAAGAAT
  Species: H. sapiens (human)
  GenBank ID: NM_000192
  Entrez Gene: TBX5 (a.k.a. HOS)
  Cloning method: Restriction Enzyme; 5′ cloning site Age1 (destroyed during cloning); 3′ cloning site EcoR1 (destroyed during cloning)
  Sequencing primers: 5′ pLKOF; 3′ pLKOR
Resource information
  A portion of this plasmid was derived from a plasmid made by: The Broad RNAi consortium (TRC)
Terms and licenses: Academic/Nonprofit Terms; Industry Terms: Not Available to Industry
Depositor comments: TRCN0000005074
How to cite: shTBX5 # 1 was a gift from William Hahn (Addgene plasmid # 42549 ; http://n2t.net/addgene:42549 ; RRID:Addgene_42549)
